Addgene plasmid #229057: phU1-RanCas13b-non-targeting (pEZ45)
Purpose: (Empty Backbone) Cloning backbone for RanCas13b crRNA (Human U1 promoter)
Depositing lab: S Chul Kwon. Depositing organization: University of Hong Kong. Publication: Cytosolic CRISPR RNAs for efficient application of RNA-targeting CRISPR-Cas systems. Cheng ECK, Lam JKC, Kwon SC. EMBO Rep. 2025 Feb 26. doi: 10.1038/s44319-025-00399-4. PubMed 40011676.
Backbone
  Vector backbone: pUC19
  Vector type: Mammalian Expression, CRISPR
Growth in bacteria
  Bacterial resistance: Ampicillin, 100 μg/mL
  Growth temperature: 37°C
  Growth strain: DH5alpha
  Copy number: High Copy
Gene/Insert
  Gene/Insert name: None
Terms and licenses: Academic/Nonprofit Terms; Industry Terms: Not Available to Industry
Depositor comments: Use BbsI to insert the spacer sequence. Please visit https://doi.org/10.1101/2024.09.18.613662 for bioRxiv preprint.
How to cite: phU1-RanCas13b-non-targeting (pEZ45) was a gift from S Chul Kwon (Addgene plasmid # 229057 ; http://n2t.net/addgene:229057 ; RRID:Addgene_229057)
