[The description below was written by a language model from this plasmid's Addgene catalogue record and pLannotate feature annotations shown in this document.]
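Description:
phU1-RanCas13b-non-targeting (pEZ45) is a small (about 3.2 kb) pUC19-based plasmid that serves as a cloning backbone for expressing CRISPR RNAs for the RNA-targeting nuclease RanCas13b in mammalian cells. It is catalogued as an empty backbone with no gene insert. As the name indicates, the deposited form carries a non-targeting spacer, so it can presumably double as a negative-control guide. A user-chosen spacer is inserted through BbsI sites, a type IIS arrangement that allows annealed oligonucleotides to be ligated directionally next to the crRNA scaffold. Transcription of the crRNA is driven by the human U1 snRNA promoter, which is a Pol II snRNA-type promoter rather than the Pol III U6 promoter commonly used for guide RNAs. The associated publication concerns cytosolic CRISPR RNAs for more efficient use of RNA-targeting Cas systems, which fits this promoter choice. The plasmid does not encode the Cas13b protein, which must be supplied from a separate construct.

The automated feature table annotates only the bacterial backbone. It shows the high-copy ColE1/pUC origin of replication and the β-lactamase gene with its own promoter for ampicillin selection in E. coli. It also lists pUC19 remnants: the lac promoter, operator and CAP binding site, a lacZα fragment, and short fragments of lacI, rop and bom. The U1 promoter, the RanCas13b direct repeat and the spacer cloning site are not annotated. They presumably lie in the roughly 590 bp unannotated gap between the lacZα fragment and the lac operator, where an insert would interrupt the pUC19 polylinker region, but the record does not give their exact positions. No mammalian selection marker or reporter is recorded, consistent with use by transient transfection.
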