Features (pLannotate 1.2.2; 10 found; start..end, strand, type, name):
    183..771     -  rep_origin     ori: high-copy-number ColE1/pMB1/pBR322/pUC origin of replication
    942..1802    -  CDS            AmpR: β-lactamase; bla; confers resistance to ampicillin, carbenicillin, and related antibiotics
   1803..1907    -  promoter       AmpR promoter: bla
   2002..2037    +  CDS            rop (fragment): Rop protein, which maintains plasmids at low copy number; rop
   2139..2238    +  misc_feature   bom (fragment): basis of mobility region from pBR322
   2244..2401    -  CDS            lacZα (fragment): LacZα fragment of β-galactosidase; lacZ fragment
   2990..3006    -  protein_bind   lac operator: The lac repressor binds to the lac operator to inhibit transcription in E. coli. This inhibition can be relieved by adding lactose or isopropyl-β-D-thiogalactopyranoside (IPTG). lac repressor encoded by lacI
   3014..3044    -  promoter       lac promoter: promoter for the E. coli lac operon
   3059..3080    -  protein_bind   CAP binding site: CAP binding activates transcription in the presence of cAMP. E. coli catabolite activator protein
   3093..3185    -  CDS            lacI (fragment): lac repressor; lacI; The lac repressor binds to the lac operator to inhibit transcription in E. coli. This inhibition can be relieved by adding lactose or isopropyl-β-D-thiogalactopyranoside (IPTG).
>Addgene plasmid #229057 | phU1-RanCas13b-non-targeting (pEZ45) | addgene full sequence | sequence record 455004 | Addgene NGS Result
TCTTCCGCTTCCTCGCTCACTGACTCGCTGCGCTCGGTCGTTCGGCTGCGGCGAGCGGTATCAGCTCACT
CAAAGGCGGTAATACGGTTATCCACAGAATCAGGGGATAACGCAGGAAAGAACATGTGAGCAAAAGGCCA
GCAAAAGGCCAGGAACCGTAAAAAGGCCGCGTTGCTGGCGTTTTTCCATAGGCTCCGCCCCCCTGACGAG
CATCACAAAAATCGACGCTCAAGTCAGAGGTGGCGAAACCCGACAGGACTATAAAGATACCAGGCGTTTC
CCCCTGGAAGCTCCCTCGTGCGCTCTCCTGTTCCGACCCTGCCGCTTACCGGATACCTGTCCGCCTTTCT
CCCTTCGGGAAGCGTGGCGCTTTCTCATAGCTCACGCTGTAGGTATCTCAGTTCGGTGTAGGTCGTTCGC
TCCAAGCTGGGCTGTGTGCACGAACCCCCCGTTCAGCCCGACCGCTGCGCCTTATCCGGTAACTATCGTC
TTGAGTCCAACCCGGTAAGACACGACTTATCGCCACTGGCAGCAGCCACTGGTAACAGGATTAGCAGAGC
GAGGTATGTAGGCGGTGCTACAGAGTTCTTGAAGTGGTGGCCTAACTACGGCTACACTAGAAGAACAGTA
TTTGGTATCTGCGCTCTGCTGAAGCCAGTTACCTTCGGAAAAAGAGTTGGTAGCTCTTGATCCGGCAAAC
AAACCACCGCTGGTAGCGGTGGTTTTTTTGTTTGCAAGCAGCAGATTACGCGCAGAAAAAAAGGATCTCA
AGAAGATCCTTTGATCTTTTCTACGGGGTCTGACGCTCAGTGGAACGAAAACTCACGTTAAGGGATTTTG
GTCATGAGATTATCAAAAAGGATCTTCACCTAGATCCTTTTAAATTAAAAATGAAGTTTTAAATCAATCT
AAAGTATATATGAGTAAACTTGGTCTGACAGTTACCAATGCTTAATCAGTGAGGCACCTATCTCAGCGAT
CTGTCTATTTCGTTCATCCATAGTTGCCTGACTCCCCGTCGTGTAGATAACTACGATACGGGAGGGCTTA
CCATCTGGCCCCAGTGCTGCAATGATACCGCGAGACCCACGCTCACCGGCTCCAGATTTATCAGCAATAA
ACCAGCCAGCCGGAAGGGCCGAGCGCAGAAGTGGTCCTGCAACTTTATCCGCCTCCATCCAGTCTATTAA
TTGTTGCCGGGAAGCTAGAGTAAGTAGTTCGCCAGTTAATAGTTTGCGCAACGTTGTTGCCATTGCTACA
GGCATCGTGGTGTCACGCTCGTCGTTTGGTATGGCTTCATTCAGCTCCGGTTCCCAACGATCAAGGCGAG
TTACATGATCCCCCATGTTGTGCAAAAAAGCGGTTAGCTCCTTCGGTCCTCCGATCGTTGTCAGAAGTAA
GTTGGCCGCAGTGTTATCACTCATGGTTATGGCAGCACTGCATAATTCTCTTACTGTCATGCCATCCGTA
AGATGCTTTTCTGTGACTGGTGAGTACTCAACCAAGTCATTCTGAGAATAGTGTATGCGGCGACCGAGTT
GCTCTTGCCCGGCGTCAATACGGGATAATACCGCGCCACATAGCAGAACTTTAAAAGTGCTCATCATTGG
AAAACGTTCTTCGGGGCGAAAACTCTCAAGGATCTTACCGCTGTTGAGATCCAGTTCGATGTAACCCACT
CGTGCACCCAACTGATCTTCAGCATCTTTTACTTTCACCAGCGTTTCTGGGTGAGCAAAAACAGGAAGGC
AAAATGCCGCAAAAAAGGGAATAAGGGCGACACGGAAATGTTGAATACTCATACTCTTCCTTTTTCAATA
TTATTGAAGCATTTATCAGGGTTATTGTCTCATGAGCGGATACATATTTGAATGTATTTAGAAAAATAAA
CAAATAGGGGTTCCGCGCACATTTCCCCGAAAAGTGCCACCTGACGTCTAAGAAACCATTATTATCATGA
CATTAACCTATAAAAATAGGCGTATCACGAGGCCCTTTCGTCTCGCGCGTTTCGGTGATGACGGTGAAAA
CCTCTGACACATGCAGCTCCCGGAGACGGTCACAGCTTGTCTGTAAGCGGATGCCGGGAGCAGACAAGCC
CGTCAGGGCGCGTCAGCGGGTGTTGGCGGGTGTCGGGGCTGGCTTAACTATGCGGCATCAGAGCAGATTG
TACTGAGAGTGCACCATATGCGGTGTGAAATACCGCACAGATGCGTAAGGAGAAAATACCGCATCAGGCG
CCATTCGCCATTCAGGCTGCGCAACTGTTGGGAAGGGCGATCGGTGCGGGCCTCTTCGCTATTACGCCAG
CTGGCGAAAGGGGGATGTGCTGCAAGGCGATTAAGTTGGGTAACGCCAGGGTTTTCCCAGTCACGACGTT
GTAAAACGACGGCCAGTGAATTCCTAAGGACCAGCTTCTTTGGGAGAGAACAGACGCAGGGGCGGGAGGG
AAAAAGGGAGAGGCAGACGTCACTTCCCCTTGGCGGCTCTGGCAGCAGATTGGTCGGTTGAGTGGCAGAA
AGGCAGACGGGGACTGGGCAAGGCACTGTCGGTGACATCACAGACAGGGCGACTTCTATGTAGATGAGGC
AGCGCAGAGGCTGCTGCTTCGCCACTTGCTGCTTCGCCACGAAGGAGTTCCCGTGCCCTGGGAGCGGGTT
CAGGACCGCTGATCGGAAGTGAGAATCCCAGCTGTGTGTCAGGGCTGGAAAGGGCTCGGGAGTGCGCGGG
GCAAGTGACCGTGTGTGTAAAGAGTGAGGCGTATGAGGCTGTGTCGGGGCAGAGGCACAACGTTTCAATG
TCTTCGATATTCAAGCGTCGGAAGACAAGTTGGGACTGCTCTCACTTTGAAGGGTATTCACAACACTTTC
TGGAGTTTCAAAAACAGACTGTACGCTAAGGGTCATATCTTTTCTTGTATTGGTTTGTGTCTTGGTTGGT
GTCTTAGAAGCTTGGCGTAATCATGGTCATAGCTGTTTCCTGTGTGAAATTGTTATCCGCTCACAATTCC
ACACAACATACGAGCCGGAAGCATAAAGTGTAAAGCCTGGGGTGCCTAATGAGTGAGCTAACTCACATTA
ATTGCGTTGCGCTCACTGCCCGCTTTCCAGTCGGGAAACCTGTCGTGCCAGCTGCATTAATGAATCGGCC
AACGCGCGGGGAGAGGCGGTTTGCGTATTGGGCGC
